Addgene plasmid #246000: pBOB-HA-Gnaz
Purpose: Express HA N-terminal tagged mouse Galphaz transiently via transfection or stably via lentivirus-mediated infection in mammalian cells.
Depositing lab: Zhao Zhang. Depositing organization: University of Texas Southwestern Medical Center. Publication: GPR45 modulates Galpha(s) at primary cilia of the paraventricular hypothalamus to control food intake. Xun Y, Jiang Y, Xu B, Tang M, Ludwig S, Nakamura K, Mukhopadhyay S, Liu C, Beutler B, Zhang Z. Science. 2025 Jun 5;388(6751):eadp3989. doi: 10.1126/science.adp3989. Epub 2025 Jun 5. PubMed 40472089.
Backbone
  Vector backbone: pBOB
  Vector type: Mammalian Expression, Lentiviral
Growth in bacteria
  Bacterial resistance: Ampicillin, 100 μg/mL
  Growth temperature: 37°C
  Growth strain: NEB Stable
  Copy number: High Copy
Gene/Insert
  Gene/Insert name: Gnaz
  Species: M. musculus (mouse)
  Insert size (bp): 1068
  GenBank ID: NM_001358848
  Entrez Gene: Gnaz (a.k.a. Gz)
  Tag / fusion protein: HA (N terminal on insert)
  Cloning method: Restriction Enzyme; 5′ cloning site BamHI (not destroyed); 3′ cloning site XhoI (not destroyed)
  Sequencing primers: 5′ AGCTCGTTTAGTGAACCGTCAGATCG; 3′ TACTCACCCCAACAGCTGGC
Terms and licenses: Academic/Nonprofit Terms; Industry Terms: Not Available to Industry
How to cite: pBOB-HA-Gnaz was a gift from Zhao Zhang (Addgene plasmid # 246000 ; http://n2t.net/addgene:246000 ; RRID:Addgene_246000)
