[The description below was written by a language model from this plasmid's Addgene catalogue record and pLannotate feature annotations shown in this document.]
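Description:
pBOB-HA-Gnaz is a 9.9 kb HIV-1-based lentiviral transfer and mammalian expression plasmid built on the pBOB backbone. It carries the mouse Gnaz coding sequence, which encodes the G protein alpha subunit Gαz, with an N-terminal HA epitope tag. It is propagated in E. coli through a high-copy ColE1/pUC-type origin with ampicillin selection (AmpR under its own promoter), and an f1 origin is also present. Outside the viral region, the backbone carries an SV40 promoter/EM7 promoter–BleoR cassette with an SV40 poly(A) signal. This cassette would not be packaged into virus, and no selectable marker or reporter is annotated within the proviral region.

The viral genome is transcribed from a CMV enhancer/promoter fused to a truncated 5' LTR. This is followed by the Ψ packaging signal with a gag fragment, the Rev response element for nuclear export of the unspliced RNA, and the cPPT/CTS, which aids nuclear import of the reverse-transcribed genome. An internal CMV enhancer/promoter drives the payload: a short HA tag (annotated as a fragment of 3xHA, consistent with a single copy) placed just upstream of the roughly 1.07 kb Gnaz open reading frame, which was cloned between BamHI and XhoI sites. Downstream lie an annotated chimeric intron, a WPRE that enhances transcript stability and expression, the 3' LTR region flanked by nef fragments, and a bGH polyadenylation signal.

According to the record, the plasmid is used to express HA-tagged Gαz in mammalian cells, either transiently by direct transfection or stably by lentiviral transduction. The HA tag allows detection or immunoprecipitation of the protein. Packaging functions are not encoded and must be supplied in trans.
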