Features (pLannotate 1.2.2; 34 found; start..end, strand, type, name):
     28..80      -  misc_feature   bom (fragment): basis of mobility region from pBR322
    235..614     +  enhancer       CMV enhancer: human cytomegalovirus immediate early enhancer
    615..814     +  promoter       CMV promoter: human cytomegalovirus (CMV) immediate early promoter
    832..1012    +  LTR            5' LTR (truncated): truncated 5' long terminal repeat (LTR) from HIV-1
   1059..1184    +  misc_feature   HIV-1 Ψ: packaging signal of human immunodeficiency virus type 1
   1168..1531    +  CDS            HIV-1 gag (fragment): gag protein from human immunodeficiency virus 1; gag
   1677..1910    +  misc_feature   RRE: The Rev response element (RRE) of HIV-1 allows for Rev-dependent mRNA export from the nucleus to the cytoplasm.
   2287..2387    +  CDS            Rev (fragment): human immunodeficiency virus 1 (HIV-1) Rev protein; rev; enhances nuclear export of unspliced and incompletely spliced viral mRNAs
   2391..2507    +  misc_feature   cPPT/CTS: central polypurine tract and central termination sequence of HIV-1
   2530..2833    +  enhancer       CMV enhancer: human cytomegalovirus immediate early enhancer
   2834..3037    +  promoter       CMV promoter: human cytomegalovirus (CMV) immediate early promoter
   3142..3169    +  CDS            3xHA (fragment): three tandem HA epitope tags
   3187..4251    +  CDS            Gnaz: GNAZ_MOUSE - Experimental evidence at protein level: Swiss-Prot protein existence level 1. Guanine nucleotide-binding proteins (G proteins) are involved as modulators or transducers in various transmembrane signaling systems. From Mus musculus (Mouse).
   4341..4570    +  intron         chimeric intron: chimera between introns from adenovirus and immunoglobulin heavy chain genes
   4634..4744    +  CDS            nef (fragment): NEF_HV1Z2 - Experimental evidence at protein level: Swiss-Prot protein existence level 1. Extracellular Nef protein targets CD4(+) T-lymphocytes for apoptosis by interacting with CXCR4 surface receptors. From Human immunodeficiency virus type 1 group M subtype D (isolate Z2/CDC-Z34) (HIV-1).
   4747..5335    +  misc_feature   WPRE: woodchuck hepatitis virus posttranscriptional regulatory element
   5352..5420    +  CDS            nef (fragment): NEF_HV1Z2 - Experimental evidence at protein level: Swiss-Prot protein existence level 1. Extracellular Nef protein targets CD4(+) T-lymphocytes for apoptosis by interacting with CXCR4 surface receptors. From Human immunodeficiency virus type 1 group M subtype D (isolate Z2/CDC-Z34) (HIV-1).
   5422..5734    +  LTR            5' LTR (fragment): 5' long terminal repeat (LTR) from HIV-1
   5742..5922    +  LTR            5' LTR (truncated): truncated 5' long terminal repeat (LTR) from HIV-1
   5954..6178    +  polyA_signal   bGH poly(A) signal: bovine growth hormone polyadenylation signal
   6182..6203    +  promoter       SV40 promoter (fragment): SV40 enhancer and early promoter
   6224..6652    +  rep_origin     f1 ori (sequence partly withheld): f1 bacteriophage origin of replication; arrow indicates direction of (+) strand synthesis
   6666..6995    +  promoter       SV40 promoter: SV40 enhancer and early promoter
   7043..7090    +  promoter       EM7 promoter: synthetic bacterial promoter&nbsp
   7109..7483    +  CDS            BleoR: antibiotic-binding protein; Sh ble from Streptoalloteichus hindustanus; confers resistance to bleomycin, phleomycin, and Zeocin™
   7493..7618    +  CDS            ble (fragment): BLE_KLEPN - Experimental evidence at protein level: Swiss-Prot protein existence level 1. Binding protein with a strong affinity to the bleomycin family of antibiotics. Binds to CL990; an antimitotic-antibiotic compound. From Klebsiella pneumoniae.
   7613..7734    +  polyA_signal   SV40 poly(A) signal: SV40 polyadenylation signal
   7807..7823    -  protein_bind   lac operator: The lac repressor binds to the lac operator to inhibit transcription in E. coli. This inhibition can be relieved by adding lactose or isopropyl-β-D-thiogalactopyranoside (IPTG). lac repressor encoded by lacI
   7831..7861    -  promoter       lac promoter: promoter for the E. coli lac operon
   7876..7897    -  protein_bind   CAP binding site: CAP binding activates transcription in the presence of cAMP. E. coli catabolite activator protein
   7910..8002    -  CDS            lacI (fragment): lac repressor; lacI; The lac repressor binds to the lac operator to inhibit transcription in E. coli. This inhibition can be relieved by adding lactose or isopropyl-β-D-thiogalactopyranoside (IPTG).
   8185..8773    -  rep_origin     ori: high-copy-number ColE1/pMB1/pBR322/pUC origin of replication
   8944..9804    -  CDS            AmpR: β-lactamase; bla; confers resistance to ampicillin, carbenicillin, and related antibiotics
   9805..9909    -  promoter       AmpR promoter: bla
>Addgene plasmid #246000 | pBOB-HA-Gnaz | addgene full sequence | sequence record 488702 | Addgene NGS Result
GACGGATCGGGAGATCTCCCGATCCCCTATGGTGCACTCTCAGTACAATCTGCTCTGATGCCGCATAGTT
AAGCCAGTATCTGCTCCCTGCTTGTGTGTTGGAGGTCGCTGAGTAGTGCGCGAGCAAAATTTAAGCTACA
ACAAGGCAAGGCTTGACCGACAATTGCATGAAGAATCTGCTTAGGGTTAGGCGTTTTGCGCTGCTTCGCG
ATGTACGGGCCAGATATACGCGTTGACATTGATTATTGACTAGTTATTAATAGTAATCAATTACGGGGTC
ATTAGTTCATAGCCCATATATGGAGTTCCGCGTTACATAACTTACGGTAAATGGCCCGCCTGGCTGACCG
CCCAACGACCCCCGCCCATTGACGTCAATAATGACGTATGTTCCCATAGTAACGCCAATAGGGACTTTCC
ATTGACGTCAATGGGTGGAGTATTTACGGTAAACTGCCCACTTGGCAGTACATCAAGTGTATCATATGCC
AAGTACGCCCCCTATTGACGTCAATGACGGTAAATGGCCCGCCTGGCATTATGCCCAGTACATGACCTTA
TGGGACTTTCCTACTTGGCAGTACATCTACGTATTAGTCATCGCTATTACCATGGTGATGCGGTTTTGGC
AGTACATCAATGGGCGTGGATAGCGGTTTGACTCACGGGGATTTCCAAGTCTCCACCCCATTGACGTCAA
TGGGAGTTTGTTTTGGCACCAAAATCAACGGGACTTTCCAAAATGTCGTAACAACTCCGCCCCATTGACG
CAAATGGGCGGTAGGCGTGTACGGTGGGAGGTCTATATAAGCAGCGCGTTTTGCCTGTACTGGGTCTCTC
TGGTTAGACCAGATCTGAGCCTGGGAGCTCTCTGGCTAACTAGGGAACCCACTGCTTAAGCCTCAATAAA
GCTTGCCTTGAGTGCTTCAAGTAGTGTGTGCCCGTCTGTTGTGTGACTCTGGTAACTAGAGATCCCTCAG
ACCCTTTTAGTCAGTGTGGAAAATCTCTAGCAGTGGCGCCCGAACAGGGACTTGAAAGCGAAAGGGAAAC
CAGAGGAGCTCTCTCGACGCAGGACTCGGCTTGCTGAAGCGCGCACGGCAAGAGGCGAGGGGCGGCGACT
GGTGAGTACGCCAAAAATTTTGACTAGCGGAGGCTAGAAGGAGAGAGATGGGTGCGAGAGCGTCAGTATT
AAGCGGGGGAGAATTAGATCGCGATGGGAAAAAATTCGGTTAAGGCCAGGGGGAAAGAAAAAATATAAAT
TAAAACATATAGTATGGGCAAGCAGGGAGCTAGAACGATTCGCAGTTAATCCTGGCCTGTTAGAAACATC
AGAAGGCTGTAGACAAATACTGGGACAGCTACAACCATCCCTTCAGACAGGATCAGAAGAACTTAGATCA
TTATATAATACAGTAGCAACCCTCTATTGTGTGCATCAAAGGATAGAGATAAAAGACACCAAGGAAGCTT
TAGACAAGATAGAGGAAGAGCAAAACAAAAGTAAGACCACCGCACAGCAAGCGGCCGCTGATCTTCAGAC
CTGGAGGAGGAGATATGAGGGACAATTGGAGAAGTGAATTATATAAATATAAAGTAGTAAAAATTGAACC
ATTAGGAGTAGCACCCACCAAGGCAAAGAGAAGAGTGGTGCAGAGAGAAAAAAGAGCAGTGGGAATAGGA
GCTTTGTTCCTTGGGTTCTTGGGAGCAGCAGGAAGCACTATGGGCGCAGCGTCAATGACGCTGACGGTAC
AGGCCAGACAATTATTGTCTGGTATAGTGCAGCAGCAGAACAATTTGCTGAGGGCTATTGAGGCGCAACA
GCATCTGTTGCAACTCACAGTCTGGGGCATCAAGCAGCTCCAGGCAAGAATCCTGGCTGTGGAAAGATAC
CTAAAGGATCAACAGCTCCTGGGGATTTGGGGTTGCTCTGGAAAACTCATTTGCACCACTGCTGTGCCTT
GGAATGCTAGTTGGAGTAATAAATCTCTGGAACAGATTTGGAATCACACGACCTGGATGGAGTGGGACAG
AGAAATTAACAATTACACAAGCTTAATACACTCCTTAATTGAAGAATCGCAAAACCAGCAAGAAAAGAAT
GAACAAGAATTATTGGAATTAGATAAATGGGCAAGTTTGTGGAATTGGTTTAACATAACAAATTGGCTGT
GGTATATAAAATTATTCATAATGATAGTAGGAGGCTTGGTAGGTTTAAGAATAGTTTTTGCTGTACTTTC
TATAGTGAATAGAGTTAGGCAGGGATATTCACCATTATCGTTTCAGACCCACCTCCCAACCCCGAGGGGA
CCCGACAGGCCCGAAGGAATAGAAGAAGAAGGTGGAGAGAGAGACAGAGACAGATCCATTCGATTAGTGA
ACGGATCAACTTTTAAAAGAAAAGGGGGGATTGGGGGGTACAGTGCAGGGGAAAGAATAGTAGACATAAT
AGCAACAGACATACAAACTAAAGAATTACAAAAACAAATTACAAAATTCAAAATTTTATCGATAAGCTTG
GGAGTTCCGCGTTACATAACTTACGGTAAATGGCCCGCCTGGCTGACCGCCCAACGACCCCCGCCCATTG
ACGTCAATAATGACGTATGTTCCCATAGTAACGCCAATAGGGACTTTCCATTGACGTCAATGGGTGGAGT
ATTTACGGTAAACTGCCCACTTGGCAGTACATCAAGTGTATCATATGCCAAGTACGCCCCCTATTGACGT
CAATGACGGTAAATGGCCCGCCTGGCATTATGCCCAGTACATGACCTTATGGGACTTTCCTACTTGGCAG
TACATCTACGTATTAGTCATCGCTATTACCATGGTGATGCGGTTTTGGCAGTACATCAATGGGCGTGGAT
AGCGGTTTGACTCACGGGGATTTCCAAGTCTCCACCCCATTGACGTCAATGGGAGTTTGTTTTGGCACCA
AAATCAACGGGACTTTCCAAAATGTCGTAACAACTCCGCCCCATTGACGCAAATGGGCGGTAGGCGTGTA
CGGTGGGAGGTCTATATAAGCAGAGCTCGTTTAGTGAACCGTCAGATCGCCTGGAGACGCCATCCACGCT
GTTTTGACCTCCATAGAAGACACCGACTGAGCTCCTTAAGGTTAACTCTAGAGCCACCATGTACCCATAC
GATGTTCCAGATTACGCTTCTAGAGAATTCGGATCCATGGGATGTCGGCAAAGCTCAGAGGAAAAAGAGG
CAGCGAGGCGGTCCCGGAGAATTGACCGCCACCTGCGCTCCGAAAGCCAGCGGCAGCGCCGTGAAATCAA
ACTTCTCCTGCTGGGCACCAGCAACTCGGGCAAGAGCACCATCGTCAAGCAGATGAAGATCATCCACAGC
GGGGGCTTCAACCTGGACGCCTGCAAGGAGTACAAGCCCCTCATCATCTACAACGCCATCGACTCGCTGA
CCCGGATCATCCGGGCCCTGGCTGCCCTCAAGATCGATTTCCACAACCCTGACCGTGCCTACGACGCTGT
GCAGCTCTTTGCTCTGACTGGCCCAGCAGAGAGCAAGGGTGAGATTACACCTGAGCTGCTGGGTGTCATG
CGACGGCTCTGGGCTGACCCAGGGGCCCAGGCCTGCTTTGGCCGCTCTAGCGAGTACCACCTGGAGGACA
ATGCAGCCTACTACCTGAACGACCTGGAGCGCATCGCAGCGCCCGACTACATCCCCACGGTGGAGGATAT
CCTACGCTCCCGGGACATGACCACGGGCATTGTGGAGAACAAGTTCACCTTCAAGGAGCTTACCTTCAAG
ATGGTGGACGTGGGCGGGCAGAGGTCAGAACGCAAAAAGTGGATCCATTGCTTTGAAGGCGTCACAGCCA
TCATCTTCTGTGTGGAGCTCAGTGGCTATGACCTGAAGCTCTATGAGGACAACCAGACGAGCCGGATGGC
GGAGAGCCTGCGCCTCTTTGACTCCATCTGCAACAACAACTGGTTCATCAACACCTCGCTCATCCTCTTC
CTGAACAAGAAGGACCTCCTGGCAGAGAAGATCCGGCGTATCCCGCTCAGCGTCTGCTTCCCAGAGTACA
AGGGTCAGAACACGTACGAGGAAGCCGCGGTCTACATCCAACGTCAGTTCGAGGACCTCAACCGCAACAA
GGAGACCAAGGAGATCTATTCGCACTTCACTTGTGCCACCGACACCAGTAACATCCAGTTTGTGTTTGAC
GCAGTGACAGATGTCATCATACAGAACAATCTCAAGTACATCGGCCTTTGCTGACTCGAGCCATGGAAGC
TTGATATCTAACTGACTGAACCGGTGGTACCGAGGAATTAATTCGCTGTCTGCGAGGGCCAGCTGTTGGG
GTGAGTACTCCCTCTCAAAAGCGGGCATGACTTCTGCGCTAAGATTGTCAGTTTCCAAAAACGAGGAGGA
TTTGATATTCACCTGGCCCGCGGTGATGCCTTTGAGGGTGGCCGCGTCCATCTGGTCAGAAAAGACAATC
TTTTTGTTGTCAAGCTTGAGGTGTGGCAGGCTTGAGATCTGGCCATACACTTGAGTGACAATGACATCCA
CTTTGCCTTTCTCTCCACAGGTGTCCACTCCCAGGTCCAACTGCAGGTCGAGCATGCATCTAGGGCGGCC
AATTCCGCCGATCCTGGAAAAACATGGAGCAATCACAAGTAGCAATACAGCAGCTACCAATGCTGATTGT
GCCTGGCTAGAAGCACAAGAGGAGGAGGAGGTGGGTTTTCCAGTCACACCTCAGACAATCAACCTCTGGA
TTACAAAATTTGTGAAAGATTGACTGGTATTCTTAACTATGTTGCTCCTTTTACGCTATGTGGATACGCT
GCTTTAATGCCTTTGTATCATGCTATTGCTTCCCGTATGGCTTTCATTTTCTCCTCCTTGTATAAATCCT
GGTTGCTGTCTCTTTATGAGGAGTTGTGGCCCGTTGTCAGGCAACGTGGCGTGGTGTGCACTGTGTTTGC
TGACGCAACCCCCACTGGTTGGGGCATTGCCACCACCTGTCAGCTCCTTTCCGGGACTTTCGCTTTCCCC
CTCCCTATTGCCACGGCGGAACTCATCGCCGCCTGCCTTGCCCGCTGCTGGACAGGGGCTCGGCTGTTGG
GCACTGACAATTCCGTGGTGTTGTCGGGGAAGCTGACGTCCTTTCCATGGCTGCTCGCCTGTGTTGCCAC
CTGGATTCTGCGCGGGACGTCCTTCTGCTACGTCCCTTCGGCCCTCAATCCAGCGGACCTTCCTTCCCGC
GGCCTGCTGCCGGCTCTGCGGCCTCTTCCGCGTCTTCGCCTTCGCCCTCAGACGAGTCGGATCTCCCTTT
GGGCCGCCTCCCCGCCTGGAATTCGAGCTCGGTACCTTTAAGACCAATGACTTACAAGGCAGCTGTAGAT
CTTAGCCACTTTTTAAAAGAAAAGGGGGGACTGGAAGGGCTAATTCACTCCCAACGAAGACAAGATATCC
TTGATCTGTGGATCTACCACACACAAGGCTACTTCCCTGATTGGCAGAACTACACACCAGGGCCAGGGAT
CAGATATCCACTGACCTTTGGATGGTGCTACAAGCTAGTACCAGTTGAGCAAGAGAAGGTAGAAGAAGCC
AATGAAGGAGAGAACACCCGCTTGTTACACCCTGTGAGCCTGCATGGGATGGATGACCCGGAGAGAGAAG
TATTAGAGTGGAGGTTTGACAGCCGCCTAGCATTTCATCACATGGCCCGAGAGCTGCATCCGGACTGTAC
TGGGTCTCTCTGGTTAGACCAGATCTGAGCCTGGGAGCTCTCTGGCTAACTAGGGAACCCACTGCTTAAG
CCTCAATAAAGCTTGCCTTGAGTGCTTCAAGTAGTGTGTGCCCGTCTGTTGTGTGACTCTGGTAACTAGA
GATCCCTCAGACCCTTTTAGTCAGTGTGGAAAATCTCTAGCAGGGCCGCTTTAAACCCGCTGATCAGCCT
CGACTGTGCCTTCTAGTTGCCAGCCATCTGTTGTTTGCCCCTCCCCCGTGCCTTCCTTGACCCTGGAAGG
TGCCACTCCCACTGTCCTTTCCTAATAAAATGAGGAAATTGCATCGCATTGTCTGAGTAGGTGTCATTCT
ATTCTGGGGGGTGGGGTGGGGCAGGACAGCAAGGGGGAGGATTGGGAAGACAATAGCAGGCATGCTGGGG
ATGCGGTGGGCTCTATGGCTTCTGAGGCGGAAAGAACCAGCTGGGGCTCTAGGGGGTATCCCC
[124 nt withheld, positions 6224-6347]
C
[91 nt withheld, positions 6349-6439]
A
[49 nt withheld, positions 6441-6489]
CCTTTGACGTTGGAGTCCACGTTCTTT
[37 nt withheld, positions 6517-6553]
ACCCTATCTCGGTCTATTCTTTTGATTTATAAGGGATTTTGCCGATTTCGGCCTATTGGTTAAAAAATGA
GCTGATTTAACAAAAATTTAACGCGAATTAATTCTGTGGAATGTGTGTCAGTTAGGGTGTGGAAAGTCCC
CAGGCTCCCCAGCAGGCAGAAGTATGCAAAGCATGCATCTCAATTAGTCAGCAACCAGGTGTGGAAAGTC
CCCAGGCTCCCCAGCAGGCAGAAGTATGCAAAGCATGCATCTCAATTAGTCAGCAACCATAGTCCCGCCC
CTAACTCCGCCCATCCCGCCCCTAACTCCGCCCAGTTCCGCCCATTCTCCGCCCCATGGCTGACTAATTT
TTTTTATTTATGCAGAGGCCGAGGCCGCCTCTGCCTCTGAGCTATTCCAGAAGTAGTGAGGAGGCTTTTT
TGGAGGCCTAGGCTTTTGCAAAAAGCTCCCGGGAGCTTGTATATCCATTTTCGGATCTGATCAGCACGTG
TTGACAATTAATCATCGGCATAGTATATCGGCATAGTATAATACGACAAGGTGAGGAACTAAACCATGGC
CAAGTTGACCAGTGCCGTTCCGGTGCTCACCGCGCGCGACGTCGCCGGAGCGGTCGAGTTCTGGACCGAC
CGGCTCGGGTTCTCCCGGGACTTCGTGGAGGACGACTTCGCCGGTGTGGTCCGGGACGACGTGACCCTGT
TCATCAGCGCGGTCCAGGACCAGGTGGTGCCGGACAACACCCTGGCCTGGGTGTGGGTGCGCGGCCTGGA
CGAGCTGTACGCCGAGTGGTCGGAGGTCGTGTCCACGAACTTCCGGGACGCCTCCGGGCCGGCCATGACC
GAGATCGGCGAGCAGCCGTGGGGGCGGGAGTTCGCCCTGCGCGACCCGGCCGGCAACTGCGTGCACTTCG
TGGCCGAGGAGCAGGACTGACACGTGCTACGAGATTTCGATTCCACCGCCGCCTTCTATGAAAGGTTGGG
CTTCGGAATCGTTTTCCGGGACGCCGGCTGGATGATCCTCCAGCGCGGGGATCTCATGCTGGAGTTCTTC
GCCCACCCCAACTTGTTTATTGCAGCTTATAATGGTTACAAATAAAGCAATAGCATCACAAATTTCACAA
ATAAAGCATTTTTTTCACTGCATTCTAGTTGTGGTTTGTCCAAACTCATCAATGTATCTTATCATGTCTG
TATACCGTCGACCTCTAGCTAGAGCTTGGCGTAATCATGGTCATAGCTGTTTCCTGTGTGAAATTGTTAT
CCGCTCACAATTCCACACAACATACGAGCCGGAAGCATAAAGTGTAAAGCCTGGGGTGCCTAATGAGTGA
GCTAACTCACATTAATTGCGTTGCGCTCACTGCCCGCTTTCCAGTCGGGAAACCTGTCGTGCCAGCTGCA
TTAATGAATCGGCCAACGCGCGGGGAGAGGCGGTTTGCGTATTGGGCGCTCTTCCGCTTCCTCGCTCACT
GACTCGCTGCGCTCGGTCGTTCGGCTGCGGCGAGCGGTATCAGCTCACTCAAAGGCGGTAATACGGTTAT
CCACAGAATCAGGGGATAACGCAGGAAAGAACATGTGAGCAAAAGGCCAGCAAAAGGCCAGGAACCGTAA
AAAGGCCGCGTTGCTGGCGTTTTTCCATAGGCTCCGCCCCCCTGACGAGCATCACAAAAATCGACGCTCA
AGTCAGAGGTGGCGAAACCCGACAGGACTATAAAGATACCAGGCGTTTCCCCCTGGAAGCTCCCTCGTGC
GCTCTCCTGTTCCGACCCTGCCGCTTACCGGATACCTGTCCGCCTTTCTCCCTTCGGGAAGCGTGGCGCT
TTCTCATAGCTCACGCTGTAGGTATCTCAGTTCGGTGTAGGTCGTTCGCTCCAAGCTGGGCTGTGTGCAC
GAACCCCCCGTTCAGCCCGACCGCTGCGCCTTATCCGGTAACTATCGTCTTGAGTCCAACCCGGTAAGAC
ACGACTTATCGCCACTGGCAGCAGCCACTGGTAACAGGATTAGCAGAGCGAGGTATGTAGGCGGTGCTAC
AGAGTTCTTGAAGTGGTGGCCTAACTACGGCTACACTAGAAGAACAGTATTTGGTATCTGCGCTCTGCTG
AAGCCAGTTACCTTCGGAAAAAGAGTTGGTAGCTCTTGATCCGGCAAACAAACCACCGCTGGTAGCGGTG
GTTTTTTTGTTTGCAAGCAGCAGATTACGCGCAGAAAAAAAGGATCTCAAGAAGATCCTTTGATCTTTTC
TACGGGGTCTGACGCTCAGTGGAACGAAAACTCACGTTAAGGGATTTTGGTCATGAGATTATCAAAAAGG
ATCTTCACCTAGATCCTTTTAAATTAAAAATGAAGTTTTAAATCAATCTAAAGTATATATGAGTAAACTT
GGTCTGACAGTTACCAATGCTTAATCAGTGAGGCACCTATCTCAGCGATCTGTCTATTTCGTTCATCCAT
AGTTGCCTGACTCCCCGTCGTGTAGATAACTACGATACGGGAGGGCTTACCATCTGGCCCCAGTGCTGCA
ATGATACCGCGAGACCCACGCTCACCGGCTCCAGATTTATCAGCAATAAACCAGCCAGCCGGAAGGGCCG
AGCGCAGAAGTGGTCCTGCAACTTTATCCGCCTCCATCCAGTCTATTAATTGTTGCCGGGAAGCTAGAGT
AAGTAGTTCGCCAGTTAATAGTTTGCGCAACGTTGTTGCCATTGCTACAGGCATCGTGGTGTCACGCTCG
TCGTTTGGTATGGCTTCATTCAGCTCCGGTTCCCAACGATCAAGGCGAGTTACATGATCCCCCATGTTGT
GCAAAAAAGCGGTTAGCTCCTTCGGTCCTCCGATCGTTGTCAGAAGTAAGTTGGCCGCAGTGTTATCACT
CATGGTTATGGCAGCACTGCATAATTCTCTTACTGTCATGCCATCCGTAAGATGCTTTTCTGTGACTGGT
GAGTACTCAACCAAGTCATTCTGAGAATAGTGTATGCGGCGACCGAGTTGCTCTTGCCCGGCGTCAATAC
GGGATAATACCGCGCCACATAGCAGAACTTTAAAAGTGCTCATCATTGGAAAACGTTCTTCGGGGCGAAA
ACTCTCAAGGATCTTACCGCTGTTGAGATCCAGTTCGATGTAACCCACTCGTGCACCCAACTGATCTTCA
GCATCTTTTACTTTCACCAGCGTTTCTGGGTGAGCAAAAACAGGAAGGCAAAATGCCGCAAAAAAGGGAA
TAAGGGCGACACGGAAATGTTGAATACTCATACTCTTCCTTTTTCAATATTATTGAAGCATTTATCAGGG
TTATTGTCTCATGAGCGGATACATATTTGAATGTATTTAGAAAAATAAACAAATAGGGGTTCCGCGCACA
TTTCCCCGAAAAGTGCCACCTGACGTC
